>Addgene plasmid #148914 | pAc5.1B-EGFP-Dm4EHP_AH | depositor full sequence | sequence record 291362 | Full Sequence
CTTCAAGGAATTAATTCTATATTCTAAAAACACAAATGATACTTCTAAAAAAAATCATGAATGGCATCAA
CTCTGAATCAAATCTTTGCAGATGCACCTACTTCTCATTTCCACTGTCACATCATTTTTCCAGATCTCGC
TGCCTGTTATGTGGCCCACAAACCAAGACACGTTTTATGGCCATTAAAGCTGGCTGATCGTCGCCAAACA
CCAAATACATATCAATATGTACATTCGAGAAAGAAGCGATCAAAGAAGCGTCTTCGGGCGAGTAGGAGAA
TGCGGAGGAGAAGGAGAACGAGCTGATCTAGTATCTCTCCACAATCCAATGCCAACTGACCAACTGGCCA
TATTCGGAGCAATTTGAAGCCAATTTCCATCGCCTGGCGATCGCTCCATTCTTGGCTATATGTTTTTCAC
CGTTCCCGGGGCCATTTTCAAAGACTCGTCGGTAAGATAAGATTGTGTCACTCGCTGTCTCTCTTCATTT
GTCGAAGAATGCTGAGGAATTTCGCGATGACGTCGGCGAGTATTTTGAAGAATGAGAATAATTTGTATTT
ATACGAAAATCAGTTAGTGGAATTTTCTACAAAAACATGTTATCTATAGATAATTTTGTTGCAAAATATG
TTGACTATGACAAAGATTGTATGTATATACCTTTAATGTATTCTCATTTTCTTATGTATTTATAATGGCA
ATGATGATACTGATGATATTTTAAGATGATGCCAGACCACAGGCTGATTTCTGCGTCTTTTGCCGAACGC
AGTGCATGTGCGGTTGTTGTTTTTTGGAATAGTTTCAATTTTCGGACTGTCCGCTTTGATTTCAGTTTCT
TGGCTTATTCAAAAAGCAAAGTAAAGCCAAAAAAGCGAGATGGCAATACCAAATGCGGCAAAACGGTAGT
GGAAGGAAAGGGGTGCGGGGCAGCGGAAGGAAGGGTGGGGCGGGGCGTGGCGGGGTCTGTGGCTGGGCGC
GACGTCACCGACGTTGGAGCCACTCCTTTGACCATGTGTGCGTGTGTGTATTATTCGTGTCTCGCCACTC
GCCGGTTGTTTTTTTCTTTTTATCTCGCTCTCTCTAGCGCCATCTCGTACGCATGCTCAACGCACCGCAT
GTTGCCGTGTCCTTTATGCGTCATTTTGGCTCGAAATAGGCAATTATTTAAACAAAGATTAGTCAACGAA
AACGCTAAAATAAATAAGTCTACAATATGGTTACTTATTGCCATGTGTGTGCAGCCAACGATAGCAACAA
AAGCAACAACACAGTGGCTTTCCCTCTTTCACTTTTTGTTTGCAAGCGCGTGCGAGCAAGACGGCACGAC
CGGCAAACGCAATTACGCTGACAAAGAGCAGACGAAGTTTTGGCCGAAAAACATCAAGGCGCCTGATACG
AATGCATTTGCAATAACAATTGCGATATTTAATATTGTTTATGAAGCTGTTTGACTTCAAAACACACAAA
AAAAAAAATAAAACAAATTATTTGAAAGAGAATTAGGAATCGGACAGCTTATCGTTACGGGCTAACAGCA
CACCGAGACGAAATAGCTTACCTGACGTCACAGCCTCTGGAAGAACTGCCGCCAAGCAGAGAGAGAGAGA
AAAAGAGGGAGAGCAGCTTAGACCGCATGTGCTTGTGTGTGAGGCGTCTCTCTCTTCGTCTCCTGTTTGC
GCAAACGCATAGACTGCACTGAGAAAATCGATTACCTATTTTTTATGAATGAATATTTGCACTATTACTA
TTCAAAACTATTAAGATAGCAATCACATTCAATAGCCAAATACTATACCACCTGAGCGATGCAACGAAAT
GATCAATTTGAGCAAAAATGCTGCATATTTAGGACGGCATCATTATAGAAATGCTTCTTGCTGTGTACTT
TTCTCTCGTCTGGCAGCTGTTTCGCCGTTATTGTTAAAACCGGCTTAAGTTAGGTGTGTTTTCTACGACT
AGTGATGCCCCTACTAGAAGATGTGTGTTGCACAAATGTCCCTGAATAACCAATTTGAAGTGCAGATAGC
AGTAAACGTAAGCTAATATGAATATTATTTAACTGTAATGTTTTAATATCGCTGGACATTACTAATAAAC
CCACTATAAACACATGTACATATGTATGTTTTGGCATACAATGAGTAGTTGGGGAAAAAATGTGTAAAAG
CACCGTGACCATCACAGCATAAAGATAACCAGCTGAAGTATCGAATATGAGTAACCCCCAAATTGAATCA
CATGCCGCAACTGATAGGACCCATGGAAGTACACTCTTCATGGCGATATACAAGACACACACAAGCACGA
ACACCCAGTTGCGGAGGAAATTCTCCGTAAATGAAAACCCAATCGGCGAACAATTCATACCCATATATGG
TAAAAGTTTTGAACGCGACTTGAGAGCGGAGAGCATTGCGGCTGATAAGGTTTTAGCGCTAAGCGGGCTT
TATAAAACGGGCTGCGGGACCAGTTTTCATATCACTACCGTTTGAGTTCTTGTGCTGTGTGGATACTCCT
CCCGACACAAAGCCGCTCCATCAGCCAGCAGTCGTCTAATCCAGAGACCCCGGATCGGGGTACCAACATG
GTGAGCAAGGGCGAGGAGCTGTTCACCGGGGTGGTGCCCATCCTGGTCGAGCTGGACGGCGACGTAAACG
GCCACAAGTTCAGCGTGTCCGGCGAGGGCGAGGGCGATGCCACCTACGGCAAGCTGACCCTGAAGTTCAT
CTGCACCACCGGCAAGCTGCCCGTGCCCTGGCCCACCCTCGTGACCACCCTGACCTACGGCGTGCAGTGC
TTCAGCCGCTACCCCGACCACATGAAGCAGCACGACTTCTTCAAGTCCGCCATGCCCGAAGGCTACGTCC
AGGAGCGCACCATCTTCTTCAAGGACGACGGCAACTACAAGACCCGCGCCGAGGTGAAGTTCGAGGGCGA
CACCCTGGTGAACCGCATCGAGCTGAAGGGCATCGACTTCAAGGAGGACGGCAACATCCTGGGGCACAAG
CTGGAGTACAACTACAACAGCCACAACGTCTATATCATGGCCGACAAGCAGAAGAACGGCATCAAGGTGA
ACTTCAAGATCCGCCACAACATCGAGGACGGCAGCGTGCAGCTCGCCGACCACTACCAGCAGAACACCCC
CATCGGCGACGGCCCCGTGCTGCTGCCCGACAACCACTACCTGAGCACCCAGTCCGCCCTGAGCAAAGAC
CCCAACGAGAAGCGCGATCACATGGTCCTGCTGGAGTTCGTGACCGCCGCCGGGATCACTCTCGGCATGG
ACGAGCTGTACAAGCCAAGCTTGAATTCTATGAGCATGGAGAAAGTAGCCAACAAGCAGTACGAGACGAA
AAACTGGCCAGATATTGTCGACAGCGACGACAGCGATGTGGATAATCAGATAGATGTGGACAACCTGCCA
CCACTGGAGGTGGGACCCGGCGAGAACCGGCTGCAGCACACGTACTGCCTCTGGTTCTCTCGCAAGGAGA
CGCAGCGGGCGGCCGCCGACTACAGCAAGTCGCTGCACATGGTCGGCCGGTGCGCCAGCGTGCAGCAGTG
GTGGTCGCTCTACTCGCACCTCATCCGGCCCACCGCCCTGAAGCCCTACCGGGAGCTCCTCCTCTTCAAG
CAGGGCATCATACCGATGTGGGAGGACCCGGCGAACAGCAAGGGCGGCCAGTGGTTGATACGACTGCGCA
AGAACAAGGTCGACCGGGCCTGGGAGAACGTTTGTATGGCGATGCTCGGGGAGCAGTTCCTCGTCGGCGA
CGAGATATGCGGAGTCGTGCTACAGACGAAATATCCGGAGGATAGCTTATCAGTATGGCACCGGACTGCC
ACTGATATGACCAGTACAACACGTATCCGTGATACGTTACGCAGGATATTAAATATACCTCTAACAACGG
CATTGGAGTATAAGATACACTGTGATAGCCTTAAATATGTTTCAATTAATAAAGGCCCATTGAAAAGCTG
AAGTCTAGAGGGCCCGCGGTTCGAAGGTAAGCCTATCCCTAACCCTCTCCTCGGTCTCGATTCTACGCGT
ACCGGTCATCATCACCATCACCATTGAGTTTAAACCCGCTGATCAGCCTCGACTGTGCCTTCTAAGGCCT
GAGCTCGCTGATCAGCCTCGATCGAGGATCCAGACATGATAAGATACATTGATGAGTTTGGACAAACCAC
AACTAGAATGCAGTGAAAAAAATGCTTTATTTGTGAAATTTGTGATGCTATTGCTTTATTTGTAACCATT
ATAAGCTGCAATAAACAAGTTAACAACAACAATTGCATTCATTTTATGTTTCAGGTTCAGGGGGAGGTGT
GGGAGGTTTTTTAAAGCAAGTAAAACCTCTACAAATGTGGTATGGCTGATTATGATCAGTCGACCGATGC
CCTTGAGAGCCTTCAACCCAGTCAGCTCCTTCCGGTGGGCGCGGGGCATGACTATCGTCGCCGCACTTAT
GACTGTCTTCTTTATCATGCAACTCGTAGGACAGGTGCCGGCAGCGCTCTGGGTCATTTTCGGCGAGGAC
CGCTTTCGCTGGAGCGCGACGATGATCGGCCTGTCGCTTGCGGTATTCGGAATCTTGCACGCCCTCGCTC
AAGCCTTCGTCACTGGTCCCGCCACCAAACGTTTCGGCGAGAAGCAGGCCATTATCGCCGGCATGGCGGC
CGACGCGCTGGGCTACGTCTTGCTGGCGTTCGCGACGCGAGGCTGGATGGCCTTCCCCATTATGATTCTT
CTCGCTTCCGGCGGCATCGGGATGCCCGCGTTGCAGGCCATGCTGTCCAGGCAGGTAGATGACGACCATC
AGGGACAGCTTCAAGGATCGCTCGCGGCTCTTACCAGCCAGCAAAAGGCCAGGAACCGTAAAAAGGCCGC
GTTGCTGGCGTTTTTCCATAGGCTCCGCCCCCCTGACGAGCATCACAAAAATCGACGCTCAAGTCAGAGG
TGGCGAAACCCGACAGGACTATAAAGATACCAGGCGTTTCCCCCTGGAAGCTCCCTCGTGCGCTCTCCTG
TTCCGACCCTGCCGCTTACCGGATACCTGTCCGCCTTTCTCCCTTCGGGAAGCGTGGCGCTTTCTCAATG
CTCACGCTGTAGGTATCTCAGTTCGGTGTAGGTCGTTCGCTCCAAGCTGGGCTGTGTGCACGAACCCCCC
GTTCAGCCCGACCGCTGCGCCTTATCCGGTAACTATCGTCTTGAGTCCAACCCGGTAAGACACGACTTAT
CGCCACTGGCAGCAGCCACTGGTAACAGGATTAGCAGAGCGAGGTATGTAGGCGGTGCTACAGAGTTCTT
GAAGTGGTGGCCTAACTACGGCTACACTAGAAGGACAGTATTTGGTATCTGCGCTCTGCTGAAGCCAGTT
ACCTTCGGAAAAAGAGTTGGTAGCTCTTGATCCGGCAAACAAACCACCGCTGGTAGCGGTGGTTTTTTTG
TTTGCAAGCAGCAGATTACGCGCAGAAAAAAAGGATCTCAAGAAGATCCTTTGATCTTTTCTACGGGGTC
TGACGCTCAGTGGAACGAAAACTCACGTTAAGGGATTTTGGTCATGAGATTATCAAAAAGGATCTTCACC
TAGATCCTTTTAAATTAAAAATGAAGTTTTAAATCAATCTAAAGTATATATGAGTAAACTTGGTCTGACA
GTTACCAATGCTTAATCAGTGAGGCACCTATCTCAGCGATCTGTCTATTTCGTTCATCCATAGTTGCCTG
ACTCCCCGTCGTGTAGATAACTACGATACGGGAGGGCTTACCATCTGGCCCCAGTGCTGCAATGATACCG
CGAGACCCACGCTCACCGGCTCCAGATTTATCAGCAATAAACCAGCCAGCCGGAAGGGCCGAGCGCAGAA
GTGGTCCTGCAACTTTATCCGCCTCCATCCAGTCTATTAATTGTTGCCGGGAAGCTAGAGTAAGTAGTTC
GCCAGTTAATAGTTTGCGCAACGTTGTTGCCATTGCTGCAGGCATCGTGGTGTCACGCTCGTCGTTTGGT
ATGGCTTCATTCAGCTCCGGTTCCCAACGATCAAGGCGAGTTACATGATCCCCCATGTTGTGCAAAAAAG
CGGTTAGCTCCTTCGGTCCTCCGATCGTTGTCAGAAGTAAGTTGGCCGCAGTGTTATCACTCATGGTTAT
GGCAGCACTGCATAATTCTCTTACTGTCATGCCATCCGTAAGATGCTTTTCTGTGACTGGTGAGTACTCA
ACCAAGTCATTCTGAGAATAGTGTATGCGGCGACCGAGTTGCTCTTGCCCGGCGTCAACACGGGATAATA
CCGCGCCACATAGCAGAACTTTAAAAGTGCTCATCATTGGAAAACGTTCTTCGGGGCGAAAACTCTCAAG
GATCTTACCGCTGTTGAGATCCAGTTCGATGTAACCCACTCGTGCACCCAACTGATCTTCAGCATCTTTT
ACTTTCACCAGCGTTTCTGGGTGAGCAAAAACAGGAAGGCAAAATGCCGCAAAAAAGGGAATAAGGGCGA
CACGGAAATGTTGAATACTCATACTCTTCCTTTTTCAATATTATTGAAGCATTTATCAGGGTTATTGTCT
CATGAGCGGATACATATTTGAATGTATTTAGAAAAATAAACAAATAGGGGTTCCGCGCACATTTCCCCGA
AAAGTGCCACCTGACGTCTAAGAAACCATTATTATCATGACATTAACCTATAAAAATAGGCGTATCACGA
GGCCCTTTCGT
Features (pLannotate 1.2.2; 10 found; start..end, strand, type, name):
     56..2568    +  promoter       Ac5 promoter: Drosophila melanogaster actin 5C promoter
   2588..3304    +  CDS            EGFP: EGFP is a basic (constitutively fluorescent) green fluorescent protein published in 1996, derived from Aequorea victoria. It is reported to be a rapidly-maturing weak dimer with moderate acid sensitivity.
   3443..3955    +  CDS            EIF4E2 (fragment): IF4E2_HUMAN - Also known as EIF4EL3. Experimental evidence at protein level: Swiss-Prot protein existence level 1. Recognizes and binds the 7-methylguanosine-containing mRNA cap during an early step in the initiation (PubMed:17368478, PubMed:25624349, PubMed:9582349). Acts as a repressor of translation initiation (PubMed:22751931). In contrast to EIF4E, it is unable to bind eIF4G (EIF4G1, EIF4G2 or EIF4G3), suggesting that it acts by competing with EIF4E and block assembly of eIF4F at the cap (By similarity). In P-bodies, component of a complex that promotes miRNA- mediated translational repre
   4016..4057    +  CDS            V5 tag: epitope tag from simian virus 5
   4157..4291    -  polyA_signal   SV40 poly(A) signal: SV40 polyadenylation signal
   4314..4398    -  CDS            large T antigen (fragment): large T antigen from SV40 (simian virus 40)
   4399..4869    +  CDS            TcR (fragment): tetracycline efflux protein; tet; confers resistance to tetracycline
   4913..5501    -  rep_origin     ori: high-copy-number ColE1/pMB1/pBR322/pUC origin of replication
   5672..6532    -  CDS            AmpR: β-lactamase; bla; confers resistance to ampicillin, carbenicillin, and related antibiotics
   6533..6637    -  promoter       AmpR promoter: bla
