[The description below was written by a language model from this plasmid's Addgene catalogue record and pLannotate feature annotations shown in this document.]
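Description:
pAc5.1B-EGFP-Dm4EHP_AH is a 6,731-nt insect expression plasmid for producing Drosophila melanogaster 4EHP (CG33100, also called eIF4E-8) as an EGFP fusion. The catalogue lists the backbone as unknown, although the plasmid name and the annotated parts point to a pAc5.1-type vector. It is maintained in E. coli through a ColE1/pUC-family origin and a β-lactamase (AmpR) gene with its own bla promoter, giving ampicillin selection. The catalogue describes it as low copy, whereas the annotation labels the origin as a high-copy type. No marker for selection in insect cells is annotated. Short fragments matching a tetracycline resistance gene and SV40 large T antigen appear to be non-functional backbone remnants.

Expression is driven by the Drosophila actin 5C promoter, a strong constitutive promoter commonly used in fly cell lines. EGFP lies directly downstream, followed by the 4EHP coding region. The annotation tool identified this region only as a fragment resembling human EIF4E2, the 4EHP orthologue, but the record gives the insert as the fly gene, carrying four silent changes relative to the NCBI reference. A V5 epitope coding sequence lies after the insert, though the record does not show whether it is read in frame or is preceded by a stop codon. An SV40 polyadenylation signal follows the cassette. The meaning of the "AH" suffix is not stated.

4EHP is a cap-binding protein that represses translation by competing with eIF4E. The associated study examined the role of Drosophila GIGYF in 4EHP-mediated mRNA repression, so the plasmid is suited to expressing fluorescently tagged 4EHP for localisation, interaction or repression experiments in insect cells.
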