Addgene plasmid #148914: pAc5.1B-EGFP-Dm4EHP_AH
Purpose: Insect Expression of Dm4EHP
Depositing lab: Elisa Izaurralde. Depositing organization: Max Planck Institute for Developmental Biology. Publication: Direct role for the Drosophila GIGYF protein in 4EHP-mediated mRNA repression. Ruscica V, Bawankar P, Peter D, Helms S, Igreja C, Izaurralde E. Nucleic Acids Res. 2019 Jul 26;47(13):7035-7048. doi: 10.1093/nar/gkz429. PubMed 31114929.
Backbone
  Vector backbone: Unknown
  Vector type: Insect Expression
Growth in bacteria
  Bacterial resistance: Ampicillin, 100 μg/mL
  Growth temperature: 37°C
  Growth strain: DH5alpha
  Copy number: Low Copy
Gene/Insert
  Gene/Insert name: Dm4EHP
  Species: D. melanogaster (fly)
  Mutation: 4 silent mutations compared to the sequence given by NCBI:NM_176552.2
  Entrez Gene: 4EHP (a.k.a. Dmel_CG33100, 4E-HP, CG10716, CG33100, CT30033, Dmel\CG33100, d4EHP, eIF4E-8)
  Cloning method: Unknown
Terms and licenses: Academic/Nonprofit Terms; Industry Terms: Not Available to Industry
Depositor comments: Plasmids from this collection were made available to the research community and donated after the lab closed. Please note that the sequence provided by the depositing laboratory may be theoretical/predicted or based on Sanger sequencing results. There may be discrepancies between sequencing results obtained by Addgene and the depositor sequence. If an Addgene verified sequence is not available, please contact before placing your order to request that our lab fully sequence the plasmid.
How to cite: pAc5.1B-EGFP-Dm4EHP_AH was a gift from Elisa Izaurralde (Addgene plasmid # 148914 ; http://n2t.net/addgene:148914 ; RRID:Addgene_148914)
